Addgene plasmid #156399: pTYF-super-mfPV-0.8k-Venus-WPRE
Purpose: Expresses Venus under PV gene promoter
Depositing lab: Shuji Kaneko. Depositing organization: Kyoto University, Graduate School of Pharmaceutical Sciences. Publication: Identification of neuron-type specific promoters in monkey genome and their functional validation in mice. Nagai Y, Nishitani N, Yasuda M, Ueda Y, Fukui Y, Andoh C, Shirakawa H, Nakagawa T, Inoue KI, Nagayasu K, Kasparov S, Nakamura K, Kaneko S. Biochem Biophys Res Commun. 2019 Oct 22;518(4):619-624. doi: 10.1016/j.bbrc.2019.08.101. Epub 2019 Aug 23. PubMed 31451217.
Backbone
  Vector backbone: pTYF
  Backbone size w/o insert (bp): 7469
  Vector type: Lentiviral
Growth in bacteria
  Bacterial resistance: Ampicillin, 100 μg/mL
  Growth temperature: 37°C
  Growth strain: NEB Stable
  Copy number: High Copy
Gene/Insert 1
  Gene/Insert name: Venus
  Insert size (bp): 720
Gene/Insert 2
  Gene/Insert name: Gal4p65
  Insert size (bp): 1062
Terms and licenses: Academic/Nonprofit Terms; Industry Terms: Not Available to Industry
How to cite: pTYF-super-mfPV-0.8k-Venus-WPRE was a gift from Shuji Kaneko (Addgene plasmid # 156399 ; http://n2t.net/addgene:156399 ; RRID:Addgene_156399)
