[The description below was written by a language model from this plasmid's Addgene catalogue record and pLannotate feature annotations shown in this document.]
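Description:
pTYF-super-mfPV-0.8k-Venus-WPRE is an HIV-1-derived lentiviral transfer plasmid built on the pTYF backbone. It is designed to drive the yellow fluorescent protein Venus from a parvalbumin (PV) gene promoter. The name suggests a roughly 0.8 kb promoter fragment, and the associated publication concerns neuron-type-specific promoters from the monkey genome validated in mice. The promoter itself is not annotated in the feature table. It presumably lies in the unannotated gap between the 5X UAS element and the Venus coding sequence. The plasmid is propagated in E. coli through a high-copy ColE1/pUC-type origin with ampicillin selection (AmpR). A recombination-limiting strain is recorded for growth, as is common for LTR-containing vectors.

The viral portion begins with a CMV enhancer/promoter fragment placed upstream of a truncated 5' LTR. Next come the Ψ packaging signal with partial gag and env sequence, the RRE and the cPPT/CTS. At the far end are a WPRE, which enhances transcript expression, a self-inactivating ΔU3 3' LTR and a bGH polyadenylation signal.

The payload is bicistronic. Venus is followed by an EMCV IRES and a Gal4 DNA-binding domain fused to the NF-κB p65 activation domain (Gal4p65). Five Gal4 UAS sites sit just upstream of the promoter region. This layout is consistent with a positive-feedback transcriptional amplification scheme, probably what "super" in the name refers to. Weak cell-type-specific promoter activity yields Gal4p65, which binds the UAS sites and boosts transcription of the same cassette. Expression thus rises while promoter specificity is intended to be kept. The construct is suited to producing lentivirus for fluorescent labelling of putative PV-expressing neurons.
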