Features (pLannotate 1.2.2; 32 found; start..end, strand, type, name):
      1..181     +  LTR            5' LTR (truncated): truncated 5' long terminal repeat (LTR) from HIV-1
    229..353     +  misc_feature   HIV-1 Ψ: packaging signal of human immunodeficiency virus type 1
    337..1058    +  CDS            HIV-1 gag (fragment): gag protein from human immunodeficiency virus 1; gag
   1057..1293    +  CDS            env (fragment): ENV_HV1N5 - Experimental evidence at protein level: Swiss-Prot protein existence level 1. From Human immunodeficiency virus type 1 group M subtype B (isolate NY5) (HIV-1).
   1512..1848    +  ncRNA          RRE: Accession: RF00036 - HIV Rev response element
   2058..2175    +  misc_feature   cPPT/CTS: central polypurine tract and central termination sequence of HIV-1
   2249..2266    +  polyA_signal   SV40 poly(A) signal (fragment): SV40 polyadenylation signal
   2268..2289    -  misc_feature   MCS (fragment): pUC18/19 multiple cloning site
   2288..2382    +  protein_bind   5X UAS: five tandem copies of the "ScaI site" 17-mer CGGAGTACTGTCCTCCG, an upstream activating sequence (UAS) that efficiently binds yeast Gal4 (Webster et al., 1988; Pfeiffer et al., 2010) GAL4
   3208..3927    +  CDS            Venus: yellow fluorescent protein (YFP) with fast and efficient maturation (Nagai et al., 2002) mammalian codon-optimized
   3956..4542    +  misc_feature   IRES2: internal ribosome entry site (IRES) of the encephalomyocarditis virus (EMCV)
   4543..4983    +  CDS            GAL4 DNA binding domain: DNA binding domain of the GAL4 transcriptional activator; Saccharomyces cerevisiae GAL4 (truncated)
   5014..5550    +  CDS            p65: C-terminal portion of the p65 subunit of mouse NF-κB
   5573..5598    +  misc_feature   MCS (fragment): pBluescript multiple cloning site
   5634..6222    +  misc_feature   WPRE: woodchuck hepatitis virus posttranscriptional regulatory element
   6242..6319    +  CDS            nef (fragment): NEF_HV1Z2 - Experimental evidence at protein level: Swiss-Prot protein existence level 1. Extracellular Nef protein targets CD4(+) T-lymphocytes for apoptosis by interacting with CXCR4 surface receptors. From Human immunodeficiency virus type 1 group M subtype D (isolate Z2/CDC-Z34) (HIV-1).
   6321..6342    +  LTR            3' LTR (ΔU3) (fragment): self-inactivating 3' long terminal repeat (LTR) from HIV-1
   6342..6402    +  ncRNA          mir-TAR: Accession: RF00250 - Trans-activation response element (TAR)
   6427..6538    +  polyA_signal   bGH poly(A) signal: bovine growth hormone polyadenylation signal
   6655..6676    +  promoter       SV40 promoter (fragment): SV40 enhancer and early promoter
   6697..6828    +  rep_origin     f1 ori (fragment) (sequence partly withheld): f1 bacteriophage origin of replication; arrow indicates direction of (+) strand synthesis
   7232..7420    +  CDS            EEF1AKMT2 (fragment): EFMT2_HUMAN - Also known as C10orf138, METTL10 From Homo sapiens (Human).
   7759..7813    -  CDS            lacI (fragment): lac repressor; lacI; The lac repressor binds to the lac operator to inhibit transcription in E. coli. This inhibition can be relieved by adding lactose or isopropyl-β-D-thiogalactopyranoside (IPTG).
   7996..8584    -  rep_origin     ori: high-copy-number ColE1/pMB1/pBR322/pUC origin of replication
   8755..9615    -  CDS            AmpR: β-lactamase; bla; confers resistance to ampicillin, carbenicillin, and related antibiotics
   9616..9720    -  promoter       AmpR promoter: bla
   9815..9850    +  CDS            rop (fragment): Rop protein, which maintains plasmids at low copy number; rop
   9952..10051   +  misc_feature   bom (fragment): basis of mobility region from pBR322
  10057..10123   -  CDS            lacZα (fragment): LacZα fragment of β-galactosidase; lacZ fragment
  11018..11041   +  LTR            3' LTR (fragment): 3' long terminal repeat (LTR) from HIV-1
  11058..11182   +  enhancer       CMV enhancer (fragment): human cytomegalovirus immediate early enhancer
  11197..11296   +  promoter       CMVd1 promoter: truncated human cytomegalovirus (CMV) immediate early promoter that yields slightly reduced expression relative to the full-length promoter
>Addgene plasmid #156399 | pTYF-super-mfPV-0.8k-Venus-WPRE | addgene full sequence | sequence record 311123 | Addgene NGS Result
GGGTCTCTCTGGTTAGACCAGATCTGAGCCTGGGAGCTCTCTGGCTAACTAGGGAACCCACTGCTTAAGC
CTCAATAAAGCTTGCCTTGAGTGCTCAAAGTAGTGTGTGCCCGTCTGTTGTGTGACTCTGGTAACTAGAG
ATCCCTCAGACCCTTTTAGTCAGTGTGGAAAATCTCTAGCAGTGGCGCCCGAACAGGGACTTGAAAGCGA
AAGTAAAGCCAGAGGAGATCTCTCGACGCAGGACTCGGCTTGCTGAAGCGCGCACGGCAAGAGGCGAGGG
GCGGCGACTGCAGAGTACGCCAAAAATTTTGACTAGCGGAGGCTAGAAGGAGAGAGATGGGTGCGAGAGC
GTCGGTATTAAGCGGGGGAGAATTAGATAAATGGGAAAAAATTCGGTTAAGGCCAGGGGGAAAGAAACAA
TATAAACTAAAACATATAGTATGGGCAAGCAGGGAGCTAGAACGATTCGCAGTTAATCCTGGCCTTTTAG
AGACATCAGAAGGCTGTAGACAAATACTGGGACAGCTACAACCATCCCTTCAGACAGGATCAGAAGAACT
TAGATCATTATATAATACAATAGCAGTCCTCTATTGTGTGCATCAAAGGATAGATGTAAAAGACACCAAG
GAAGCCTTAGATAAGATAGAGGAAGAGCAAAACAAAAGTAAGAAAAAGGCACAGCAAGCAGCAGCTGACA
CAGGAAACAACAGCCAGGTCAGCCAAAATTACCCTATAGTGCAGAACCTCCAGGGGCAAATGGTACATCA
GGCCATATCACCTAGAACTTTAAATGCATGGGTAAAAGTAGTAGAAGAGAAGGCTTTCAGCCCAGAAGTA
ATACCCATGTTTTCAGCATTATCAGAAGGAGCCACCCCACAAGATTTAAATACCATGCTAAACACAGTGG
GGGGACATCAAGCAGCCATGCAAATGTTAAAAGAGACCATCAATGAGGAAGCTGCAGAATGGGATAGATT
GCATCCAGTGCATGCAGGGCCTATTGCACCAGGCCAGATGAGAGAACCAAGGGGAAGTGACATAGCAGGA
ACTACTAGCAAATTAAGAGAACAATTTGGAAATAATAAAACAATAATCTTTAAGCAATCCTCAGGAGGGG
ACCCAGAAATTGTAACGCACAGTTTTAATTGTGGAGGGGAATTTTTCTACTGTAATTCAACACAACTGTT
TAATAGTACTTGGTTTAATAGTACTTGGAGTACTGAAGGGTCAAATAACACTGAAGGAAGTGACACAATC
ACACTCCCATGCAGAATAAAACAATTTATAAACATGTGGCAGGAAGTAGGAAAAGCAATGTATGCCCCTC
CCATCAGTGGACAAATTAGATGTTCATCAAATATTACTGGGCTGCTATTAACAAGAGATGGTGGTAATAA
CAACAATGGGTCCGAGATCTTCAGACCTGGAGGAGGCGATATGAGGGACAATTGGAGAAGTGAATTATAT
AAATATAAAGTAGTAAAAATTGAACCATTAGGAGTAGCACCCACCAAGGCAAAGAGAAGAGTGGTGCAGA
GAGAAAAAAGAGCAGTGGGAATAGGAGCTTTGTTCCTTGGGTTCTTGGGAGCAGCAGGAAGCACTATGGG
CGCAGCGTCAATGACGCTGACGGTACAGGCCAGACAATTATTGTCTGATATAGTGCAGCAGCAGAACAAT
TTGCTGAGGGCTATTGAGGCGCAACAGCATCTGTTGCAACTCACAGTCTGGGGCATCAAACAGCTCCAGG
CAAGAATCCTGGCTGTGGAAAGATACCTAAAGGATCAACAGCTCCTGGGGATTTGGGGTTGCTCTGGAAA
ACTCATTTGCACCACTGCTGTGCCTTGGAATGCTAGTTGGAGTAATAAATCTCTGGAACAGATTTGGAAT
AACATGACCTGGATGGAGTGGGACAGAGAAATTAACAATTACACAAGCTTAATACACTCCTTAATTGAAG
AATCGCAAAACCAGCAAGAAAAGAATGAACAAGAATTATTGGAATTAGATAAATGGGCTTGCGGCCGGAA
TTCACAAATGGCAGTATTCATCCACAATTTTAAAAGAAAAGGGGGGATTGGGGGGTACAGTGCAGGGGAA
AGAATAGTAGACATAATAGCAACAGACATACAAACTAAAGAATTACAAAAACAAATTACAAAAATTCAAA
ATTTTCGGGTTTATTACAGGGACAGCAGAGATCCACTTTGGGCGGCCTAGGGATAACAGGGTAATAGATC
TTGCTAGCTCTTATCATGTCTGGATCCAAGCTTGCATGCCTGCAGGTCGGAGTACTGTCCTCCGAGCGGA
GTACTGTCCTCCGAGCGGAGTACTGTCCTCCGAGCGGAGTACTGTCCTCCGAGCGGAGTACTGTCCTCCG
AGCGGAGACTCTAGAGGGTCCCGGGATACGCGTGAGACCAGGAAAGCAAGTAGTTAGTAGAGATCTGAGA
AGTGTTCTTTGAAAAATCAAGCCAACAAAAAAATGAAAATAAAACAAATCAGGTTTTAGAATGTGCATCC
CTGGCCAGATGTGGGATGGGGCACCCGAAGTGGGCCCCAGCAGCTACTGCTTGTCCCTGTCCCTGTCCCT
GCCACCTCCTCCCTACGTCCGTGGGTCAGGTTTCACGACCTCAGCGCTCAGATTTTGCAGCATAAATTTG
CGTCCAGGAAAGACCAGAGCAGAGGCTGAAGTAGGAGTGGAGAGAGAAAGAGAGCAGGTCCTAGGGGGTC
CTGGGGTGCAGGCTGGCCGCTGAGGGTTCAGGATCTTCCGCCACGCGGCAGGACATCCTCGGAGGTTCCC
AGATCTGAGACCCCGCACCTCCTGCGTGTCCTTGACAGCAGGTGGACTTTCCAGACCTGGCTGGTGACTC
CAGTGCCCCCTAAATCCCAGAGGTGGCCCCCTTCCCCTTGTGCCCTGGCCGCAGCCCCTGGGATCCCGCG
GACCCCCGGCCTGGCGGTGCAGGAGCGGTAGCAGGTCCGCGCGCCCTCTTGCCCGCGGCCGGCGCTGCTC
AGCCGCGCGACTGGACTGAGCCGCTCCCGCTGCGCTCAGAGTCCGGGCCCCTGGCGCCATGCCAGGCCCG
GCGGGCGTGCGCCCGGCGCGCAGCACTGCAGCGCTGGTCATATGAGCAGAAATGATGAGAAAAGCACTTT
TTAATCTTTTCGCACTTGCTCTGCCCGCTCAAACAGTTGCGCGGCCGCGGATCCACCATGGTGAGCAAGG
GCGAGGAGCTGTTCACCGGGGTGGTGCCCATCCTGGTCGAGCTGGACGGCGACGTAAACGGCCACAAGTT
CAGCGTGTCCGGCGAGGGCGAGGGCGATGCCACCTACGGCAAGCTGACCCTGAAGCTGATCTGCACCACC
GGCAAGCTGCCCGTGCCCTGGCCCACCCTCGTGACCACCCTGGGCTACGGCCTGCAGTGCTTCGCCCGCT
ACCCCGACCACATGAAGCAGCACGACTTCTTCAAGTCCGCCATGCCCGAAGGCTACGTCCAGGAGCGCAC
CATCTTCTTCAAGGACGACGGCAACTACAAGACCCGCGCCGAGGTGAAGTTCGAGGGCGACACCCTGGTG
AACCGCATCGAGCTGAAGGGCATCGACTTCAAGGAGGACGGCAACATCCTGGGGCACAAGCTGGAGTACA
ACTACAACAGCCACAACGTCTATATCACCGCCGACAAGCAGAAGAACGGCATCAAGGCCAACTTCAAGAT
CCGCCACAACATCGAGGACGGCGGCGTGCAGCTCGCCGACCACTACCAGCAGAACACCCCCATCGGCGAC
GGCCCCGTGCTGCTGCCCGACAACCACTACCTGAGCTACCAGTCCGCCCTGAGCAAAGACCCCAACGAGA
AGCGCGATCACATGGTCCTGCTGGAGTTCGTGACCGCCGCCGGGATCACTCTCGGCATGGACGAGCTGTA
CAAGTAAGGCGCGCCCTAGTCGGATATCCGTCGAGCCCCTCTCCCTCCCCCCCCCCTAACGTTACTGGCC
GAAGCCGCTTGGAATAAGGCCGGTGTGCGTTTGTCTATATGTTATTTTCCACCATATTGCCGTCTTTTGG
CAATGTGAGGGCCCGGAAACCTGGCCCTGTCTTCTTGACGAGCATTCCTAGGGGTCTTTCCCCTCTCGCC
AAAGGAATGCAAGGTCTGTTGAATGTCGTGAAGGAAGCAGTTCCTCTGGAAGCTTCTTGAAGACAAACAA
CGTCTGTAGCGACCCTTTGCAGGCAGCGGAACCCCCCACCTGGCGACAGGTGCCTCTGCGGCCAAAAGCC
ACGTGTATAAGATACACCTGCAAAGGCGGCACAACCCCAGTGCCACGTTGTGAGTTGGATAGTTGTGGAA
AGAGTCAAATGGCTCTCCTCAAGCGTATTCAACAAGGGGCTGAAGGATGCCCAGAAGGTACCCCATTGTA
TGGGATCTGATCTGGGGCCTCGGTACACATGCTTTACATGTGTTTAGTCGAGGTTAAAAAAACGTCTAGG
CCCCCCGAACCACGGGGACGTGGTTTTCCTTTGAAAAACACGATGATAATATGGCCACAACCATGAAGCT
ACTGTCTTCTATCGAACAAGCATGCGATATTTGCCGACTTAAAAAGCTCAAGTGCTCCAAAGAAAAACCG
AAGTGCGCCAAGTGTCTGAAGAACAACTGGGAGTGTCGCTACTCTCCCAAAACCAAAAGGTCTCCGCTGA
CTAGGGCACATCTGACAGAAGTGGAATCAAGGCTAGAAAGACTGGAACAGCTATTTCTACTGATTTTTCC
TCGAGAAGACCTTGACATGATTTTGAAAATGGATTCTTTACAGGATATAAAAGCATTGTTAACAGGATTA
TTTGTACAAGATAATGTGAATAAAGATGCCGTCACAGATAGATTGGCTTCAGTGGAGACTGATATGCCTC
TAACATTGAGACAGCATAGAATAAGTGCGACATCATCATCGGAAGAGAGTAGTAACAAAGGTCAAAGACA
GTTGACTGTATCGCCGGAATTGGGATCCATGGTGTTTCCTTCTGGGCAGATCTCAAACCAGGCCCTGGCC
TTAGCACCGTCCTCTGCCCCAGTCCTTGCCCAGACCATGGTCCCTTCCTCAGCCATGGTACCTCTGGCTC
AGCCCCCAGCTCCTGCCCCAGTTCTAACCCCGGGTCCTCCCCAGTCCCTGTCTGCACCTGTTCCAAAGAG
CACCCAGGCTGGGGAAGGCACGCTGTCGGAAGCCCTGCTGCACCTGCAGTTTGATGCTGATGAAGACTTG
GGGGCCTTGCTTGGCAACAGCACAGACCCAGGAGTGTTCACAGACCTGGCATCTGTGGACAACTCAGAGT
TTCAGCAGCTCCTGAACCAGGGTGTGTCCATGTCTCACTCCACAGCTGAGCCCATGCTGATGGAGTACCC
TGAAGCTATAACTCGCCTGGTGACAGGGTCCCAGAGGCCCCCTGACCCAGCTCCCACACCCCTGGGGACC
TCGGGGCTTCCCAATGGTCTCTCCGGAGATGAAGACTTCTCCTCCATTGCGGACATGGACTTCTCTGCTC
TGCTGAGTCAGATCAGCTCCAGCGGCCAATCTAGACTGCAGCTCGACCTCGAGGGGGGGCCCGGTACCAG
GTAAGTTAACATCGAGGGATCAAGCTTATCGATAATCAACCTCTGGATTACAAAATTTGTGAAAGATTGA
CTGGTATTCTTAACTATGTTGCTCCTTTTACGCTATGTGGATACGCTGCTTTAATGCCTTTGTATCATGC
TATTGCTTCCCGTATGGCTTTCATTTTCTCCTCCTTGTATAAATCCTGGTTGCTGTCTCTTTATGAGGAG
TTGTGGCCCGTTGTCAGGCAACGTGGCGTGGTGTGCACTGTGTTTGCTGACGCAACCCCCACTGGTTGGG
GCATTGCCACCACCTGTCAGCTCCTTTCCGGGACTTTCGCTTTCCCCCTCCCTATTGCCACGGCGGAACT
CATCGCCGCCTGCCTTGCCCGCTGCTGGACAGGGGCTCGGCTGTTGGGCACTGACAATTCCGTGGTGTTG
TCGGGGAAGCTGACGTCCTTTCCATGGCTGCTCGCCTGTGTTGCCACCTGGATTCTGCGCGGGACGTCCT
TCTGCTACGTCCCTTCGGCCCTCAATCCAGCGGACCTTCCTTCCCGCGGCCTGCTGCCGGCTCTGCGGCC
TCTTCCGCGTCTTCGCCTTCGCCCTCAGACGAGTCGGATCTCCCTTTGGGCCGCCTCCCCGCATCGTCGA
CTAGGGATAACAGGGTAACGGTACCTTTAAGACCAATGACTTACAAGGCAGCTGTAGATCTTAGCCACTT
TTTAAAAGAAAAGGGGGGACTGGAAGGGCTAATTCACTCCCAGGGTCTCTCTGGTTAGACCAGATCTGAG
CCTGGGAGCTCTCTGGCTAACTAGGGAACCCACTGCTTAAGCCTCATAAAGCTCGACTGTGCCTTCTAGT
TGCCAGCCATCTGTTGTTTGCCCCTCCCCCGTGCCTTCCTTGACCCTGGAAGGTGCCACTCCCACTGTCC
TTTCCTAATAAAATGAGGAAATTGCATCGCATTGTCTGAGTAGGTGTCATTCTATTCTGGGGGGTAGGGT
GGGGCAGGACAGCAAGGGGGAGGATTGGGAAGACAATAGCAGGCATGCTGGGGATGCGGTGGGCTCTATG
GCTTCTGAGGCGGAAAGAACCAGCTGGGGCTCTAGGGGGTATCCCC
[124 nt withheld, positions 6697-6820]
CGCCGGCTGTGCGGGAGAACGGAGTTCTATTATGACTCAAATCAGTCTCCCCAAGCATTCGGGGATCAGA
GTTTTTAAGGATAACTTAGTGTGTAGGGGGCCAGTGAGTTGGAGATGAAAGCGTAGGGAGTCGAAGGTGT
CCTTTTGCGCCGAGTCAGTTCCTGGGTGGGGGCCACAAGATCGGATGAGCCAGTTTATCAATCCGGGGGT
GCCAGCTGATCCATGGAGTGCAGGGTCTGCAAAATATCTCAAGCACTGATTGATCTTAGGTTTTACAATA
GTGATGTTACCCCAGGAACAATTTGGGGAAGGTCAGAATCTTGTAGCCTGTAGCTGCATGACTCCTAAAC
CATAATTTCTTTTTTGTTTTTTTTTTTTTATTTTTGAGACAGGGTCTCACTCTGTCACCTAGGCTGGAGT
GCAGTGGTGCAATCACAGCTCACTGCAGCCTCAACGTCGTAAGCTCAAGCGATCCTCCCACCTCAGCCTG
CCTGGTAGCTGAGACTACAAGCGACGCCCCAGTTAATTTTTGTATTTTTGGTAGAGGCAGCGTTTTGCCG
TGTGGCCCTGGCTGGTCTCGAACTCCTGGGCTCAAGTGATCCAGCCTCAGCCTCCCAAAGTGCTGGGACA
ACCGGGGCCAGTCACTGCACCTGGCCCTAAACCATAATTTCTAATCTTTTGGCTAATTTGTTAGTCCTAC
AAAGGCAGTCTAGTCCCCAGGCAAAAAGGGGGTTTGTTTCGGGAAAGGGCTGTTACTGTCTTTGTTTCAA
ACTATAAACTAAGTTCCTCCTAAACTTAGTTCGGCCTACACCCAGGAATGAACAAGGAGAGCTTGGAGGT
TAGAAGCACGATGGAATTGGTTAGGTCAGATCTCTTTCACTGTCTGAGTTATAATTTTGCAATGGTGGTT
CAAAGACTGCCCGCTTCTGACACCAGTCGCTGCATTAATGAATCGGCCAACGCGCGGGGAGAGGCGGTTT
GCGTATTGGGCGCTCTTCCGCTTCCTCGCTCACTGACTCGCTGCGCTCGGTCGTTCGGCTGCGGCGAGCG
GTATCAGCTCACTCAAAGGCGGTAATACGGTTATCCACAGAATCAGGGGATAACGCAGGAAAGAACATGT
GAGCAAAAGGCCAGCAAAAGGCCAGGAACCGTAAAAAGGCCGCGTTGCTGGCGTTTTTCCATAGGCTCCG
CCCCCCTGACGAGCATCACAAAAATCGACGCTCAAGTCAGAGGTGGCGAAACCCGACAGGACTATAAAGA
TACCAGGCGTTTCCCCCTGGAAGCTCCCTCGTGCGCTCTCCTGTTCCGACCCTGCCGCTTACCGGATACC
TGTCCGCCTTTCTCCCTTCGGGAAGCGTGGCGCTTTCTCATAGCTCACGCTGTAGGTATCTCAGTTCGGT
GTAGGTCGTTCGCTCCAAGCTGGGCTGTGTGCACGAACCCCCCGTTCAGCCCGACCGCTGCGCCTTATCC
GGTAACTATCGTCTTGAGTCCAACCCGGTAAGACACGACTTATCGCCACTGGCAGCAGCCACTGGTAACA
GGATTAGCAGAGCGAGGTATGTAGGCGGTGCTACAGAGTTCTTGAAGTGGTGGCCTAACTACGGCTACAC
TAGAAGAACAGTATTTGGTATCTGCGCTCTGCTGAAGCCAGTTACCTTCGGAAAAAGAGTTGGTAGCTCT
TGATCCGGCAAACAAACCACCGCTGGTAGCGGTGGTTTTTTTGTTTGCAAGCAGCAGATTACGCGCAGAA
AAAAAGGATCTCAAGAAGATCCTTTGATCTTTTCTACGGGGTCTGACGCTCAGTGGAACGAAAACTCACG
TTAAGGGATTTTGGTCATGAGATTATCAAAAAGGATCTTCACCTAGATCCTTTTAAATTAAAAATGAAGT
TTTAAATCAATCTAAAGTATATATGAGTAAACTTGGTCTGACAGTTACCAATGCTTAATCAGTGAGGCAC
CTATCTCAGCGATCTGTCTATTTCGTTCATCCATAGTTGCCTGACTCCCCGTCGTGTAGATAACTACGAT
ACGGGAGGGCTTACCATCTGGCCCCAGTGCTGCAATGATACCGCGAGACCCACGCTCACCGGCTCCAGAT
TTATCAGCAATAAACCAGCCAGCCGGAAGGGCCGAGCGCAGAAGTGGTCCTGCAACTTTATCCGCCTCCA
TCCAGTCTATTAATTGTTGCCGGGAAGCTAGAGTAAGTAGTTCGCCAGTTAATAGTTTGCGCAACGTTGT
TGCCATTGCTACAGGCATCGTGGTGTCACGCTCGTCGTTTGGTATGGCTTCATTCAGCTCCGGTTCCCAA
CGATCAAGGCGAGTTACATGATCCCCCATGTTGTGCAAAAAAGCGGTTAGCTCCTTCGGTCCTCCGATCG
TTGTCAGAAGTAAGTTGGCCGCAGTGTTATCACTCATGGTTATGGCAGCACTGCATAATTCTCTTACTGT
CATGCCATCCGTAAGATGCTTTTCTGTGACTGGTGAGTACTCAACCAAGTCATTCTGAGAATAGTGTATG
CGGCGACCGAGTTGCTCTTGCCCGGCGTCAATACGGGATAATACCGCGCCACATAGCAGAACTTTAAAAG
TGCTCATCATTGGAAAACGTTCTTCGGGGCGAAAACTCTCAAGGATCTTACCGCTGTTGAGATCCAGTTC
GATGTAACCCACTCGTGCACCCAACTGATCTTCAGCATCTTTTACTTTCACCAGCGTTTCTGGGTGAGCA
AAAACAGGAAGGCAAAATGCCGCAAAAAAGGGAATAAGGGCGACACGGAAATGTTGAATACTCATACTCT
TCCTTTTTCAATATTATTGAAGCATTTATCAGGGTTATTGTCTCATGAGCGGATACATATTTGAATGTAT
TTAGAAAAATAAACAAATAGGGGTTCCGCGCACATTTCCCCGAAAAGTGCCACCTGACGTCTAAGAAACC
ATTATTATCATGACATTAACCTATAAAAATAGGCGTATCACGAGGCCCTTTCGTCTCGCGCGTTTCGGTG
ATGACGGTGAAAACCTCTGACACATGCAGCTCCCGGAGACGGTCACAGCTTGTCTGTAAGCGGATGCCGG
GAGCAGACAAGCCCGTCAGGGCGCGTCAGCGGGTGTTGGCGGGTGTCGGGGCTGGCTTAACTATGCGGCA
TCAGAGCAGATTGTACTGAGAGTGCACCATATGCGGTGTGAAATACCGCACAGATGCGTAAGGAGAAAAT
ACCGCATCAGGCGCCATTCGCCATTCAGGCTGCGCAACTGTTGGGAAGGGCGATCGGTGCGGGCCTCTTC
GCTATTACGCCAGGGGAGGCAGAGATTGCAGTAAGCTGAGATCGCAGCACTGCACTCCAGCCTGGGCGAC
AGAGTAAGACTCTGTCTCAAAAATAAAATAAATAAATCAATCAGATATTCCAATCTTTTCCTTTATTTAT
TTATTTATTTTCTATTTTGGAAACACAGTCCTTCCTTATTCCAGAATTACACATATATTCTATTTTTCTT
TATATGCTCCAGTTTTTTTTAGACCTTCACCTGAAATGTGTGTATACAAAATCTAGGCCAGTCCAGCAGA
GCCTAAAGGTAAAAAATAAAATAATAAAAAATAAATAAAATCTAGCTCACTCCTTCACATCAAAATGGAG
ATACAGCTGTTAGCATTAAATACCAAATAACCCATCTTGTCCTCAATAATTTTAAGCGCCTCTCTCCACC
ACATCTAACTCCTGTCAAAGGCATGTGCCCCTTCCGGGCGCTCTGCTGTGCTGCCAACCAACTGGCATGT
GGACTCTGCAGGGTCCCTAACTGCCAAGCCCCACAGTGTGCCCTGAGGCTGCCCCTTCCTTCTAGCGGCT
GCCCCCACTCGGCTTTGCTTTCCCTAGTTTCAGTTACTTGCGTTCAGCCAAGGTCTGAAACTAGGTGCGC
ACAGAGCGGTAAGACTGCGAGAGAAAGAGACCAGCTTTACAGGGGGTTTATCACAGTGCACCCTGACAGT
CGTCAGCCTCACAGGGGGTTTATCACATTGCACCCTGACAGTCGTCAGCCTCACAGGGGGTTTATCACAG
TGCACCCTTACAATCATTCCATTTGATTCACAATTTTTTTAGTCTCTACTGTGCCTAACTTGTAAGTTAA
ATTTGATCAGAGGTGTGTTCCCAGAGGGGAAAACAGTATATACAGGGTTCAGTACTATCGCATTTCAGGC
CCGAGAGCTGCATCCGGAGTATCTAGATGGAGTTCCGCGTTACATAACTTACGGTAAATGGCCCGCCTGG
CTGACCGCCCAACGACCCCCGCCCATTGACGTCAATAATGACGTATGTTCCCATAGTAACGCCAATAGGG
ACTTTCCATTGACGTCAATGGGAGTTTGTTTTGGCACCAAAATCAACGGGACTTTCCAAAATGTCGTAAT
AACCCCGCCCCGTTGACGCAAATGGGCGGTAGGCGTGTACTCTAGAAGGTCTATATAAGCAGAGCTCGTT
TAGTGAACC
